Addgene plasmid #172612: pcDNA3.1-HA-CDK4
Purpose: Expresses HA-tagged CDK4 in mammalian cells
Depositing lab: Michele Pagano. Depositing organization: NYU Grossman School of Medicine. Publication: CRL4(AMBRA1) is a master regulator of D-type cyclins. Simoneschi D, Rona G, Zhou N, Jeong YT, Jiang S, Milletti G, Arbini AA, O'Sullivan A, Wang AA, Nithikasem S, Keegan S, Siu Y, Cianfanelli V, Maiani E, Nazio F, Cecconi F, Boccalatte F, Fenyo D, Jones DR, Busino L, Pagano M. Nature. 2021 Apr;592(7856):789-793. doi: 10.1038/s41586-021-03445-y. Epub 2021 Apr 14. PubMed 33854235.
Backbone
  Vector backbone: pcDNA3.1
  Backbone manufacturer: Invitrogen
  Vector type: Mammalian Expression
  Selectable markers: Neomycin (select with G418)
Growth in bacteria
  Bacterial resistance: Ampicillin, 100 μg/mL
  Growth temperature: 37°C
  Growth strain: DH5alpha
  Copy number: High Copy
Gene/Insert
  Gene/Insert name: CDK4 (alt name: cyclin-dependent kinase 4)
  Species: H. sapiens (human)
  Entrez Gene: CDK4 (a.k.a. CMM3, PSK-J3)
  Promoter: CMV
  Tag / fusion protein: HA (N terminal on insert)
  Cloning method: Restriction Enzyme; 5′ cloning site Unknown (unknown if destroyed); 3′ cloning site Unknown (unknown if destroyed)
  Sequencing primers: 5′ CMV Forward; 3′ BGH Reverse
Terms and licenses: Academic/Nonprofit Terms; Industry Terms: Not Available to Industry
How to cite: pcDNA3.1-HA-CDK4 was a gift from Michele Pagano (Addgene plasmid # 172612 ; http://n2t.net/addgene:172612 ; RRID:Addgene_172612)
