[The description below was written by a language model from this plasmid's Addgene catalogue record and pLannotate feature annotations shown in this document.]
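Description:
pcDNA3.1-HA-CDK4 is a mammalian expression plasmid of about 6.4 kb, built on the Invitrogen pcDNA3.1 backbone, that produces human cyclin-dependent kinase 4 (CDK4) carrying an N-terminal HA epitope tag. It is propagated in E. coli through a high-copy ColE1/pUC-type origin with ampicillin selection from the β-lactamase gene and its own promoter. An f1 phage origin is also present and allows single-stranded DNA production. For mammalian cells, a separate cassette places the neomycin phosphotransferase gene under the SV40 enhancer/early promoter, terminated by an SV40 polyadenylation signal, so that stable transfectants can be selected with G418.

The expression cassette uses the human cytomegalovirus immediate-early enhancer and promoter to drive strong constitutive transcription, followed by a T7 promoter that can support in vitro transcription. The HA sequence is annotated as a 27-nt fragment of a 3xHA feature, which is consistent with a single HA copy. It lies shortly upstream of the CDK4 coding sequence, and the transcript ends at the bovine growth hormone polyadenylation signal. The cloning sites used for the insert are not recorded. Several short annotated fragments (HIV-1 LTR, ble, lacI, bom and an extra SV40 promoter piece) look like sequence-similarity matches or backbone remnants rather than functional elements.

CDK4 is the serine/threonine kinase that pairs with D-type cyclins to phosphorylate RB family proteins and promote G1/S progression. The plasmid is intended for expressing tagged CDK4 in mammalian cells, where the HA epitope allows detection or immunoprecipitation. It was deposited with a study of D-type cyclin regulation by the CRL4(AMBRA1) ubiquitin ligase.
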