Features (pLannotate 1.2.2; 21 found; start..end, strand, type, name):
     28..80      -  misc_feature   bom (fragment): basis of mobility region from pBR322
    235..614     +  enhancer       CMV enhancer: human cytomegalovirus immediate early enhancer
    615..818     +  promoter       CMV promoter: human cytomegalovirus (CMV) immediate early promoter
    814..847     +  LTR            5' LTR (truncated) (fragment): truncated 5' long terminal repeat (LTR) from HIV-1
    863..881     +  promoter       T7 promoter: promoter for bacteriophage T7 RNA polymerase
    926..952     +  CDS            3xHA (fragment): three tandem HA epitope tags
    968..1876    +  CDS            CDK4: CDK4_HUMAN - Experimental evidence at protein level: Swiss-Prot protein existence level 1. Ser/Thr-kinase component of cyclin D-CDK4 (DC) complexes that phosphorylate and inhibit members of the retinoblastoma (RB) protein family including RB1 and regulate the cell-cycle during G(1)/S transition. Phosphorylation of RB1 allows dissociation of the transcription factor E2F from the RB/E2F complexes and the subsequent transcription of E2F target genes which are responsible for the progression through the G(1) phase. Hypophosphorylates RB1 in early G(1) phase. Cyclin D-CDK4 complexes are major integ
   1956..2180    +  polyA_signal   bGH poly(A) signal: bovine growth hormone polyadenylation signal
   2184..2205    +  promoter       SV40 promoter (fragment): SV40 enhancer and early promoter
   2226..2654    +  rep_origin     f1 ori (sequence partly withheld): f1 bacteriophage origin of replication; arrow indicates direction of (+) strand synthesis
   2668..2997    +  promoter       SV40 promoter: SV40 enhancer and early promoter
   3064..3855    +  CDS            neo: KKA2_KLEPN - Also known as kan, nptII. Experimental evidence at protein level: Swiss-Prot protein existence level 1. Resistance to kanamycin, neomycin, paromomycin, ribostamycin, butirosin and gentamicin B. From Klebsiella pneumoniae.
   3879..4037    +  CDS            ble (fragment): BLE_KLEPN - Experimental evidence at protein level: Swiss-Prot protein existence level 1. Binding protein with a strong affinity to the bleomycin family of antibiotics. Binds to CL990; an antimitotic-antibiotic compound. From Klebsiella pneumoniae.
   4032..4153    +  polyA_signal   SV40 poly(A) signal: SV40 polyadenylation signal
   4226..4242    -  protein_bind   lac operator: The lac repressor binds to the lac operator to inhibit transcription in E. coli. This inhibition can be relieved by adding lactose or isopropyl-β-D-thiogalactopyranoside (IPTG). lac repressor encoded by lacI
   4250..4280    -  promoter       lac promoter: promoter for the E. coli lac operon
   4295..4316    -  protein_bind   CAP binding site: CAP binding activates transcription in the presence of cAMP. E. coli catabolite activator protein
   4329..4421    -  CDS            lacI (fragment): lac repressor; lacI; The lac repressor binds to the lac operator to inhibit transcription in E. coli. This inhibition can be relieved by adding lactose or isopropyl-β-D-thiogalactopyranoside (IPTG).
   4604..5192    -  rep_origin     ori: high-copy-number ColE1/pMB1/pBR322/pUC origin of replication
   5363..6223    -  CDS            AmpR: β-lactamase; bla; confers resistance to ampicillin, carbenicillin, and related antibiotics
   6224..6328    -  promoter       AmpR promoter: bla
>Addgene plasmid #172612 | pcDNA3.1-HA-CDK4 | addgene full sequence | sequence record 340124 | Addgene NGS Result
GACGGATCGGGAGATCTCCCGATCCCCTATGGTGCACTCTCAGTACAATCTGCTCTGATGCCGCATAGTT
AAGCCAGTATCTGCTCCCTGCTTGTGTGTTGGAGGTCGCTGAGTAGTGCGCGAGCAAAATTTAAGCTACA
ACAAGGCAAGGCTTGACCGACAATTGCATGAAGAATCTGCTTAGGGTTAGGCGTTTTGCGCTGCTTCGCG
ATGTACGGGCCAGATATACGCGTTGACATTGATTATTGACTAGTTATTAATAGTAATCAATTACGGGGTC
ATTAGTTCATAGCCCATATATGGAGTTCCGCGTTACATAACTTACGGTAAATGGCCCGCCTGGCTGACCG
CCCAACGACCCCCGCCCATTGACGTCAATAATGACGTATGTTCCCATAGTAACGCCAATAGGGACTTTCC
ATTGACGTCAATGGGTGGAGTATTTACGGTAAACTGCCCACTTGGCAGTACATCAAGTGTATCATATGCC
AAGTACGCCCCCTATTGACGTCAATGACGGTAAATGGCCCGCCTGGCATTATGCCCAGTACATGACCTTA
TGGGACTTTCCTACTTGGCAGTACATCTACGTATTAGTCATCGCTATTACCATGGTGATGCGGTTTTGGC
AGTACATCAATGGGCGTGGATAGCGGTTTGACTCACGGGGATTTCCAAGTCTCCACCCCATTGACGTCAA
TGGGAGTTTGTTTTGGCACCAAAATCAACGGGACTTTCCAAAATGTCGTAACAACTCCGCCCCATTGACG
CAAATGGGCGGTAGGCGTGTACGGTGGGAGGTCTATATAAGCAGAGCTCTCTGGCTAACTAGAGAACCCA
CTGCTTACTGGCTTATCGAAATTAATACGACTCACTATAGGGAGACCCAAGCTGGCTAGCGTTTAAACTT
AAGCTTACCATGGGATACCCATACGATGTTCCAGATTACGCTGTGGTACCAGGATCCATGGCTACCTCTC
GATATGAGCCAGTGGCTGAAATTGGTGTCGGTGCCTATGGGACAGTGTACAAGGCCCGTGATCCCCACAG
TGGCCACTTTGTGGCCCTCAAGAGTGTGAGAGTCCCCAATGGAGGAGGAGGTGGAGGAGGCCTTCCCATC
AGCACAGTTCGTGAGGTGGCTTTACTGAGGCGACTGGAGGCTTTTGAGCATCCCAATGTTGTCCGGCTGA
TGGACGTCTGTGCCACATCCCGAACTGACCGGGAGATCAAGGTAACCCTGGTGTTTGAGCATGTAGACCA
GGACCTAAGGACATATCTGGACAAGGCACCCCCACCAGGCTTGCCAGCCGAAACGATCAAGGATCTGATG
CGCCAGTTTCTAAGAGGCCTAGATTTCCTTCATGCCAATTGCATCGTTCACCGAGATCTGAAGCCAGAGA
ACATTCTGGTGACAAGTGGTGGAACAGTCAAGCTGGCTGACTTTGGCCTGGCCAGAATCTACAGCTACCA
GATGGCACTTACACCCGTGGTTGTTACACTCTGGTACCGAGCTCCCGAAGTTCTTCTGCAGTCCACATAT
GCAACACCTGTGGACATGTGGAGTGTTGGCTGTATCTTTGCAGAGATGTTTCGTCGAAAGCCTCTCTTCT
GTGGAAACTCTGAAGCCGACCAGTTGGGCAAAATCTTTGACCTGATTGGGCTGCCTCCAGAGGATGACTG
GCCTCGAGATGTATCCCTGCCCCGTGGAGCCTTTCCCCCCAGAGGGCCCCGCCCAGTGCAGTCGGTGGTA
CCTGAGATGGAGGAGTCGGGAGCACAGCTGCTGCTGGAAATGCTGACTTTTAACCCACACAAGCGAATCT
CTGCCTTTCGAGCTCTGCAGCACTCTTATCTACATAAGGATGAAGGTAATCCGGAGTGAGAATTCTGCAG
ATATCCAGCACAGTGGCGGCCGCTCGAGTCTAGAGGGCCCGTTTAAACCCGCTGATCAGCCTCGACTGTG
CCTTCTAGTTGCCAGCCATCTGTTGTTTGCCCCTCCCCCGTGCCTTCCTTGACCCTGGAAGGTGCCACTC
CCACTGTCCTTTCCTAATAAAATGAGGAAATTGCATCGCATTGTCTGAGTAGGTGTCATTCTATTCTGGG
GGGTGGGGTGGGGCAGGACAGCAAGGGGGAGGATTGGGAAGACAATAGCAGGCATGCTGGGGATGCGGTG
GGCTCTATGGCTTCTGAGGCGGAAAGAACCAGCTGGGGCTCTAGGGGGTATCCCC
[124 nt withheld, positions 2226-2349]
C
[91 nt withheld, positions 2351-2441]
A
[49 nt withheld, positions 2443-2491]
CCTTTGACGTTGGAGTCCACGTTCTTT
[37 nt withheld, positions 2519-2555]
ACCCTATCTCGGTCTATTCTTTTGATTTATAAGGGATTTTGCCGATTTCGGCCTATTGGTTAAAAAATGA
GCTGATTTAACAAAAATTTAACGCGAATTAATTCTGTGGAATGTGTGTCAGTTAGGGTGTGGAAAGTCCC
CAGGCTCCCCAGCAGGCAGAAGTATGCAAAGCATGCATCTCAATTAGTCAGCAACCAGGTGTGGAAAGTC
CCCAGGCTCCCCAGCAGGCAGAAGTATGCAAAGCATGCATCTCAATTAGTCAGCAACCATAGTCCCGCCC
CTAACTCCGCCCATCCCGCCCCTAACTCCGCCCAGTTCCGCCCATTCTCCGCCCCATGGCTGACTAATTT
TTTTTATTTATGCAGAGGCCGAGGCCGCCTCTGCCTCTGAGCTATTCCAGAAGTAGTGAGGAGGCTTTTT
TGGAGGCCTAGGCTTTTGCAAAAAGCTCCCGGGAGCTTGTATATCCATTTTCGGATCTGATCAAGAGACA
GGATGAGGATCGTTTCGCATGATTGAACAAGATGGATTGCACGCAGGTTCTCCGGCCGCTTGGGTGGAGA
GGCTATTCGGCTATGACTGGGCACAACAGACAATCGGCTGCTCTGATGCCGCCGTGTTCCGGCTGTCAGC
GCAGGGGCGCCCGGTTCTTTTTGTCAAGACCGACCTGTCCGGTGCCCTGAATGAACTGCAGGACGAGGCA
GCGCGGCTATCGTGGCTGGCCACGACGGGCGTTCCTTGCGCAGCTGTGCTCGACGTTGTCACTGAAGCGG
GAAGGGACTGGCTGCTATTGGGCGAAGTGCCGGGGCAGGATCTCCTGTCATCTCACCTTGCTCCTGCCGA
GAAAGTATCCATCATGGCTGATGCAATGCGGCGGCTGCATACGCTTGATCCGGCTACCTGCCCATTCGAC
CACCAAGCGAAACATCGCATCGAGCGAGCACGTACTCGGATGGAAGCCGGTCTTGTCGATCAGGATGATC
TGGACGAAGAGCATCAGGGGCTCGCGCCAGCCGAACTGTTCGCCAGGCTCAAGGCGCGCATGCCCGACGG
CGAGGATCTCGTCGTGACCCATGGCGATGCCTGCTTGCCGAATATCATGGTGGAAAATGGCCGCTTTTCT
GGATTCATCGACTGTGGCCGGCTGGGTGTGGCGGACCGCTATCAGGACATAGCGTTGGCTACCCGTGATA
TTGCTGAAGAGCTTGGCGGCGAATGGGCTGACCGCTTCCTCGTGCTTTACGGTATCGCCGCTCCCGATTC
GCAGCGCATCGCCTTCTATCGCCTTCTTGACGAGTTCTTCTGAGCGGGACTCTGGGGTTCGAAATGACCG
ACCAAGCGACGCCCAACCTGCCATCACGAGATTTCGATTCCACCGCCGCCTTCTATGAAAGGTTGGGCTT
CGGAATCGTTTTCCGGGACGCCGGCTGGATGATCCTCCAGCGCGGGGATCTCATGCTGGAGTTCTTCGCC
CACCCCAACTTGTTTATTGCAGCTTATAATGGTTACAAATAAAGCAATAGCATCACAAATTTCACAAATA
AAGCATTTTTTTCACTGCATTCTAGTTGTGGTTTGTCCAAACTCATCAATGTATCTTATCATGTCTGTAT
ACCGTCGACCTCTAGCTAGAGCTTGGCGTAATCATGGTCATAGCTGTTTCCTGTGTGAAATTGTTATCCG
CTCACAATTCCACACAACATACGAGCCGGAAGCATAAAGTGTAAAGCCTGGGGTGCCTAATGAGTGAGCT
AACTCACATTAATTGCGTTGCGCTCACTGCCCGCTTTCCAGTCGGGAAACCTGTCGTGCCAGCTGCATTA
ATGAATCGGCCAACGCGCGGGGAGAGGCGGTTTGCGTATTGGGCGCTCTTCCGCTTCCTCGCTCACTGAC
TCGCTGCGCTCGGTCGTTCGGCTGCGGCGAGCGGTATCAGCTCACTCAAAGGCGGTAATACGGTTATCCA
CAGAATCAGGGGATAACGCAGGAAAGAACATGTGAGCAAAAGGCCAGCAAAAGGCCAGGAACCGTAAAAA
GGCCGCGTTGCTGGCGTTTTTCCATAGGCTCCGCCCCCCTGACGAGCATCACAAAAATCGACGCTCAAGT
CAGAGGTGGCGAAACCCGACAGGACTATAAAGATACCAGGCGTTTCCCCCTGGAAGCTCCCTCGTGCGCT
CTCCTGTTCCGACCCTGCCGCTTACCGGATACCTGTCCGCCTTTCTCCCTTCGGGAAGCGTGGCGCTTTC
TCATAGCTCACGCTGTAGGTATCTCAGTTCGGTGTAGGTCGTTCGCTCCAAGCTGGGCTGTGTGCACGAA
CCCCCCGTTCAGCCCGACCGCTGCGCCTTATCCGGTAACTATCGTCTTGAGTCCAACCCGGTAAGACACG
ACTTATCGCCACTGGCAGCAGCCACTGGTAACAGGATTAGCAGAGCGAGGTATGTAGGCGGTGCTACAGA
GTTCTTGAAGTGGTGGCCTAACTACGGCTACACTAGAAGAACAGTATTTGGTATCTGCGCTCTGCTGAAG
CCAGTTACCTTCGGAAAAAGAGTTGGTAGCTCTTGATCCGGCAAACAAACCACCGCTGGTAGCGGTGGTT
TTTTTGTTTGCAAGCAGCAGATTACGCGCAGAAAAAAAGGATCTCAAGAAGATCCTTTGATCTTTTCTAC
GGGGTCTGACGCTCAGTGGAACGAAAACTCACGTTAAGGGATTTTGGTCATGAGATTATCAAAAAGGATC
TTCACCTAGATCCTTTTAAATTAAAAATGAAGTTTTAAATCAATCTAAAGTATATATGAGTAAACTTGGT
CTGACAGTTACCAATGCTTAATCAGTGAGGCACCTATCTCAGCGATCTGTCTATTTCGTTCATCCATAGT
TGCCTGACTCCCCGTCGTGTAGATAACTACGATACGGGAGGGCTTACCATCTGGCCCCAGTGCTGCAATG
ATACCGCGAGACCCACGCTCACCGGCTCCAGATTTATCAGCAATAAACCAGCCAGCCGGAAGGGCCGAGC
GCAGAAGTGGTCCTGCAACTTTATCCGCCTCCATCCAGTCTATTAATTGTTGCCGGGAAGCTAGAGTAAG
TAGTTCGCCAGTTAATAGTTTGCGCAACGTTGTTGCCATTGCTACAGGCATCGTGGTGTCACGCTCGTCG
TTTGGTATGGCTTCATTCAGCTCCGGTTCCCAACGATCAAGGCGAGTTACATGATCCCCCATGTTGTGCA
AAAAAGCGGTTAGCTCCTTCGGTCCTCCGATCGTTGTCAGAAGTAAGTTGGCCGCAGTGTTATCACTCAT
GGTTATGGCAGCACTGCATAATTCTCTTACTGTCATGCCATCCGTAAGATGCTTTTCTGTGACTGGTGAG
TACTCAACCAAGTCATTCTGAGAATAGTGTATGCGGCGACCGAGTTGCTCTTGCCCGGCGTCAATACGGG
ATAATACCGCGCCACATAGCAGAACTTTAAAAGTGCTCATCATTGGAAAACGTTCTTCGGGGCGAAAACT
CTCAAGGATCTTACCGCTGTTGAGATCCAGTTCGATGTAACCCACTCGTGCACCCAACTGATCTTCAGCA
TCTTTTACTTTCACCAGCGTTTCTGGGTGAGCAAAAACAGGAAGGCAAAATGCCGCAAAAAAGGGAATAA
GGGCGACACGGAAATGTTGAATACTCATACTCTTCCTTTTTCAATATTATTGAAGCATTTATCAGGGTTA
TTGTCTCATGAGCGGATACATATTTGAATGTATTTAGAAAAATAAACAAATAGGGGTTCCGCGCACATTT
CCCCGAAAAGTGCCACCTGACGTC
